Addgene plasmid #199681: pET28a LZ LED 4CA-FLAG
Purpose: Bacterial expression of Leucine Zipper (LZ) LYCHOS LED 4CA-Flag
Depositing lab: Roberto Zoncu. Depositing organization: University of California, Berkeley. Publication: Lysosomal GPCR-like protein LYCHOS signals cholesterol sufficiency to mTORC1. Shin HR, Citron YR, Wang L, Tribouillard L, Goul CS, Stipp R, Sugasawa Y, Jain A, Samson N, Lim CY, Davis OB, Castaneda-Carpio D, Qian M, Nomura DK, Perera RM, Park E, Covey DF, Laplante M, Evers AS, Zoncu R. Science. 2022 Sep 16;377(6612):1290-1298. doi: 10.1126/science.abg6621. Epub 2022 Aug 25. PubMed 36007018.
Backbone
  Vector backbone: pET28a
  Vector type: Bacterial Expression
Growth in bacteria
  Bacterial resistance: Kanamycin, 50 μg/mL
  Growth temperature: 37°C
  Growth strain: DH5alpha
  Copy number: High Copy
Gene/Insert
  Gene/Insert name: Leucine zipper LYCHOS LED 4CA (alt name: GPR155)
  Species: H. sapiens (human)
  Mutation: C595.604.629.638 of LYCHOS mutated to A
  Entrez Gene: GPR155 (a.k.a. DEP.7, DEPDC3, PGR22)
  Promoter: T7 promoter
  Tag / fusion protein: 6xHis (N terminal on backbone); Flag (C terminal on insert)
  Cloning method: Restriction Enzyme; 5′ cloning site BamHI (not destroyed); 3′ cloning site NotI (not destroyed)
  Sequencing primers: 5′ taatacgactcactataggg
Terms and licenses: Academic/Nonprofit Terms; Industry Terms: Not Available to Industry
How to cite: pET28a LZ LED 4CA-FLAG was a gift from Roberto Zoncu (Addgene plasmid # 199681 ; http://n2t.net/addgene:199681 ; RRID:Addgene_199681)
