[The description below was written by a language model from this plasmid's Addgene catalogue record and pLannotate feature annotations shown in this document.]
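Description:
pET28a LZ LED 4CA-FLAG is a bacterial expression plasmid built on the pET28a backbone for producing a fragment of human LYCHOS (GPR155) in E. coli. It is selected with kanamycin through the KanR aminoglycoside phosphotransferase gene and replicates from a ColE1/pBR322-type origin. The catalogue lists it as high copy, although the feature table also shows the rop gene and bom region typical of pBR322-derived pET vectors. An f1 origin is present as well. The short TcR and AmpR promoter fragments in the annotation appear to be backbone remnants, not functional markers.

The insert, cloned between BamHI and NotI, encodes a leucine zipper fused to the LYCHOS LED region. It carries four cysteine-to-alanine substitutions at LYCHOS positions 595, 604, 629 and 638, which give the "4CA" name. The record describes a 6xHis tag supplied N-terminally by the backbone and a FLAG tag at the C terminus of the insert. The automated annotation detects a GPR155 fragment and a FLAG match. It also finds a His-tag match downstream of the insert, but it does not label the N-terminal His tag or the leucine zipper, which presumably lie in the unannotated stretch between the ribosome binding site and the GPR155 segment.

Expression is driven by a T7 promoter with an adjacent lac operator, followed by the T7 gene 10 ribosome binding site and closed by the T7 terminator. The plasmid-borne lacI gene supplies repressor, so transcription is IPTG-inducible in hosts that provide T7 RNA polymerase. The construct is intended for making recombinant, affinity-purifiable mutant LED protein. It was deposited with a study of LYCHOS-mediated cholesterol signalling to mTORC1, but the record does not state the specific role of the cysteine mutant.
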