Features (pLannotate 1.2.2; 20 found; start..end, strand, type, name):
     26..73      -  terminator     T7 terminator: transcription terminator for bacteriophage T7 RNA polymerase
     81..130     -  CDS            SET1 (fragment): solubility-enhancement tag derived from T7 phage gene 10B
    140..157     -  CDS            9xHis (fragment): 9xHis affinity tag
    180..201     -  CDS            2xFLAG (fragment): two tandem FLAG® epitope tags
    305..655     -  CDS            GPR155 (fragment): GP155_HUMAN - Also known as PGR22. Experimental evidence at transcript level: Swiss-Prot protein existence level 2. From Homo sapiens (Human).
    836..858     -  RBS            RBS: efficient ribosome binding site from bacteriophage T7 gene 10 (Olins and Rangwala, 1989)
    873..897     -  protein_bind   lac operator: The lac repressor binds to the lac operator to inhibit transcription in E. coli. This inhibition can be relieved by adding lactose or isopropyl-β-D-thiogalactopyranoside (IPTG). lac repressor encoded by lacI
    898..916     -  promoter       T7 promoter: promoter for bacteriophage T7 RNA polymerase
    938..1217    +  CDS            TcR (fragment): tetracycline efflux protein; tet; confers resistance to tetracycline
   1225..1302    +  promoter       lacI promoter: lacI
   1303..2385    +  CDS            lacI: lac repressor; lacI; The lac repressor binds to the lac operator to inhibit transcription in E. coli. This inhibition can be relieved by adding lactose or isopropyl-β-D-thiogalactopyranoside (IPTG).
   2398..2419    +  protein_bind   CAP binding site: CAP binding activates transcription in the presence of cAMP. E. coli catabolite activator protein
   2434..2725    +  CDS            TcR (fragment): tetracycline efflux protein; tet; confers resistance to tetracycline
   2797..3177    -  CDS            YPB1_ECOLX: Protein predicted: Swiss-Prot protein existence level 4. From Escherichia coli.
   3194..3385    +  CDS            rop: Rop protein, which maintains plasmids at low copy number; rop
   3487..3626    +  misc_feature   bom: basis of mobility region from pBR322
   3812..4400    -  rep_origin     ori: high-copy-number ColE1/pMB1/pBR322/pUC origin of replication
   4522..5337    +  CDS            KanR: aminoglycoside phosphotransferase; aph(3')-Ia; confers resistance to kanamycin in bacteria or G418 (Geneticin®) in eukaryotes
   5346..5403    -  promoter       AmpR promoter (fragment): bla
   5456..5884    -  rep_origin     f1 ori (sequence partly withheld): f1 bacteriophage origin of replication; arrow indicates direction of (+) strand synthesis
>Addgene plasmid #199681 | pET28a LZ LED 4CA-FLAG | addgene full sequence | sequence record 393265 | Addgene NGS Result
ATCCGGATATAGTTCCTCCTTTCAGCAAAAAACCCCTCAAGACCCGTTTAGAGGCCCCAAGGGGTTATGC
TAGTTATTGCTCAGCGGTGGCAGCAGCCAACTCAGCTTCCTTTCGGGCTTTGTTAGCAGCCGGATCTCAG
TGGTGGTGGTGGTGGTGCTCGAGTGCGGCCGCTTACTTGTCATCATCATCCTTATAATCCTGTGCAAGTT
CTTTTTTTAAAGCCTGCAACTCCCATTTTAACTGTGCCAACTCTTTTTTATTCGCTTGCAGTTCCTTTTT
CAGGGCGCCGGACCCACTTCCGCCGTGGCGGGTTAACTGTTGGTCCCCACTCTGCAGATACTGCTCTTCC
TCTTGTGCAAGGATAGCGGACTGCGAATTACAACGTGAAACAGCGTGATTATTCTTTTCGAATGAAGGGA
TCACCGGCTCGGACGTTGACGTATTCGCAATGGGCTCGATTGAGGGAGCATGCAGCTCTCCGTTTCCCAT
AGAAGCACTGCAACAGCTAGTTTCTGGGATCGACGAAGTGAATAATTCGGGTTCGTTGACCGGCGCTGGA
CTCTCTTCGAATGCCGTGTTCCCCGGTTCTACAACTTTGTGGCTTTGAGATTGGTCGAAACCTTCATAGG
ACCCCGCCTGTGCAGTTTGATTCATACCGGAACCACCCTGAGCTAATTTCTTCTCCAGAGCTTGATTCTT
CCATTCCAGTTGGGCTAATTTTTTCTCAAGAGCTTGCAACTTTTTCTCCAATTGTTCCGAGGCCATGGAT
CCGGGCCCCTGGAACAGAACTTCCAGGCTGTGGTGATGATGATGATGGCTGCTGCCCATGGTATATCTCC
TTCTTAAAGTTAAACAAAATTATTTCTAGAGGGGAATTGTTATCCGCTCACAATTCCCCTATAGTGAGTC
GTATTAATTTCGCGGGATCGAGATCTCGATCCTCTACGCCGGACGCATCGTGGCCGGCATCACCGGCGCC
ACAGGTGCGGTTGCTGGCGCCTATATCGCCGACATCACCGATGGGGAAGATCGGGCTCGCCACTTCGGGC
TCATGAGCGCTTGTTTCGGCGTGGGTATGGTGGCAGGCCCCGTGGCCGGGGGACTGTTGGGCGCCATCTC
CTTGCATGCACCATTCCTTGCGGCGGCGGTGCTCAACGGCCTCAACCTACTACTGGGCTGCTTCCTAATG
CAGGAGTCGCATAAGGGAGAGCGTCGAGATCCCGGACACCATCGAATGGCGCAAAACCTTTCGCGGTATG
GCATGATAGCGCCCGGAAGAGAGTCAATTCAGGGTGGTGAATGTGAAACCAGTAACGTTATACGATGTCG
CAGAGTATGCCGGTGTCTCTTATCAGACCGTTTCCCGCGTGGTGAACCAGGCCAGCCACGTTTCTGCGAA
AACGCGGGAAAAAGTGGAAGCGGCGATGGCGGAGCTGAATTACATTCCCAACCGCGTGGCACAACAACTG
GCGGGCAAACAGTCGTTGCTGATTGGCGTTGCCACCTCCAGTCTGGCCCTGCACGCGCCGTCGCAAATTG
TCGCGGCGATTAAATCTCGCGCCGATCAACTGGGTGCCAGCGTGGTGGTGTCGATGGTAGAACGAAGCGG
CGTCGAAGCCTGTAAAGCGGCGGTGCACAATCTTCTCGCGCAACGCGTCAGTGGGCTGATCATTAACTAT
CCGCTGGATGACCAGGATGCCATTGCTGTGGAAGCTGCCTGCACTAATGTTCCGGCGTTATTTCTTGATG
TCTCTGACCAGACACCCATCAACAGTATTATTTTCTCCCATGAAGACGGTACGCGACTGGGCGTGGAGCA
TCTGGTCGCATTGGGTCACCAGCAAATCGCGCTGTTAGCGGGCCCATTAAGTTCTGTCTCGGCGCGTCTG
CGTCTGGCTGGCTGGCATAAATATCTCACTCGCAATCAAATTCAGCCGATAGCGGAACGGGAAGGCGACT
GGAGTGCCATGTCCGGTTTTCAACAAACCATGCAAATGCTGAATGAGGGCATCGTTCCCACTGCGATGCT
GGTTGCCAACGATCAGATGGCGCTGGGCGCAATGCGCGCCATTACCGAGTCCGGGCTGCGCGTTGGTGCG
GATATCTCGGTAGTGGGATACGACGATACCGAAGACAGCTCATGTTATATCCCGCCGTTAACCACCATCA
AACAGGATTTTCGCCTGCTGGGGCAAACCAGCGTGGACCGCTTGCTGCAACTCTCTCAGGGCCAGGCGGT
GAAGGGCAATCAGCTGTTGCCCGTCTCACTGGTGAAAAGAAAAACCACCCTGGCGCCCAATACGCAAACC
GCCTCTCCCCGCGCGTTGGCCGATTCATTAATGCAGCTGGCACGACAGGTTTCCCGACTGGAAAGCGGGC
AGTGAGCGCAACGCAATTAATGTAAGTTAGCTCACTCATTAGGCACCGGGATCTCGACCGATGCCCTTGA
GAGCCTTCAACCCAGTCAGCTCCTTCCGGTGGGCGCGGGGCATGACTATCGTCGCCGCACTTATGACTGT
CTTCTTTATCATGCAACTCGTAGGACAGGTGCCGGCAGCGCTCTGGGTCATTTTCGGCGAGGACCGCTTT
CGCTGGAGCGCGACGATGATCGGCCTGTCGCTTGCGGTATTCGGAATCTTGCACGCCCTCGCTCAAGCCT
TCGTCACTGGTCCCGCCACCAAACGTTTCGGCGAGAAGCAGGCCATTATCGCCGGCATGGCGGCCCCACG
GGTGCGCATGATCGTGCTCCTGTCGTTGAGGACCCGGCTAGGCTGGCGGGGTTGCCTTACTGGTTAGCAG
AATGAATCACCGATACGCGAGCGAACGTGAAGCGACTGCTGCTGCAAAACGTCTGCGACCTGAGCAACAA
CATGAATGGTCTTCGGTTTCCGTGTTTCGTAAAGTCTGGAAACGCGGAAGTCAGCGCCCTGCACCATTAT
GTTCCGGATCTGCATCGCAGGATGCTGCTGGCTACCCTGTGGAACACCTACATCTGTATTAACGAAGCGC
TGGCATTGACCCTGAGTGATTTTTCTCTGGTCCCGCCGCATCCATACCGCCAGTTGTTTACCCTCACAAC
GTTCCAGTAACCGGGCATGTTCATCATCAGTAACCCGTATCGTGAGCATCCTCTCTCGTTTCATCGGTAT
CATTACCCCCATGAACAGAAATCCCCCTTACACGGAGGCATCAGTGACCAAACAGGAAAAAACCGCCCTT
AACATGGCCCGCTTTATCAGAAGCCAGACATTAACGCTTCTGGAGAAACTCAACGAGCTGGACGCGGATG
AACAGGCAGACATCTGTGAATCGCTTCACGACCACGCTGATGAGCTTTACCGCAGCTGCCTCGCGCGTTT
CGGTGATGACGGTGAAAACCTCTGACACATGCAGCTCCCGGAGACGGTCACAGCTTGTCTGTAAGCGGAT
GCCGGGAGCAGACAAGCCCGTCAGGGCGCGTCAGCGGGTGTTGGCGGGTGTCGGGGCGCAGCCATGACCC
AGTCACGTAGCGATAGCGGAGTGTATACTGGCTTAACTATGCGGCATCAGAGCAGATTGTACTGAGAGTG
CACCATTGCGGTGTGAAATACCGCACAGATGCGTAAGGAGAAAATACCGCATCAGGCGCTCTTCCGCTTC
CTCGCTCACTGACTCGCTGCGCTCGGTCGTTCGGCTGCGGCGAGCGGTATCAGCTCACTCAAAGGCGGTA
ATACGGTTATCCACAGAATCAGGGGATAACGCAGGAAAGAACATGTGAGCAAAAGGCCAGCAAAAGGCCA
GGAACCGTAAAAAGGCCGCGTTGCTGGCGTTTTTCCATAGGCTCCGCCCCCCTGACGAGCATCACAAAAA
TCGACGCTCAAGTCAGAGGTGGCGAAACCCGACAGGACTATAAAGATACCAGGCGTTTCCCCCTGGAAGC
TCCCTCGTGCGCTCTCCTGTTCCGACCCTGCCGCTTACCGGATACCTGTCCGCCTTTCTCCCTTCGGGAA
GCGTGGCGCTTTCTCATAGCTCACGCTGTAGGTATCTCAGTTCGGTGTAGGTCGTTCGCTCCAAGCTGGG
CTGTGTGCACGAACCCCCCGTTCAGCCCGACCGCTGCGCCTTATCCGGTAACTATCGTCTTGAGTCCAAC
CCGGTAAGACACGACTTATCGCCACTGGCAGCAGCCACTGGTAACAGGATTAGCAGAGCGAGGTATGTAG
GCGGTGCTACAGAGTTCTTGAAGTGGTGGCCTAACTACGGCTACACTAGAAGGACAGTATTTGGTATCTG
CGCTCTGCTGAAGCCAGTTACCTTCGGAAAAAGAGTTGGTAGCTCTTGATCCGGCAAACAAACCACCGCT
GGTAGCGGTGGTTTTTTTGTTTGCAAGCAGCAGATTACGCGCAGAAAAAAAGGATCTCAAGAAGATCCTT
TGATCTTTTCTACGGGGTCTGACGCTCAGTGGAACGAAAACTCACGTTAAGGGATTTTGGTCATGAACAA
TAAAACTGTCTGCTTACATAAACAGTAATACAAGGGGTGTTATGAGCCATATTCAACGGGAAACGTCTTG
CTCTAGGCCGCGATTAAATTCCAACATGGATGCTGATTTATATGGGTATAAATGGGCTCGCGATAATGTC
GGGCAATCAGGTGCGACAATCTATCGATTGTATGGGAAGCCCGATGCGCCAGAGTTGTTTCTGAAACATG
GCAAAGGTAGCGTTGCCAATGATGTTACAGATGAGATGGTCAGACTAAACTGGCTGACGGAATTTATGCC
TCTTCCGACCATCAAGCATTTTATCCGTACTCCTGATGATGCATGGTTACTCACCACTGCGATCCCCGGG
AAAACAGCATTCCAGGTATTAGAAGAATATCCTGATTCAGGTGAAAATATTGTTGATGCGCTGGCAGTGT
TCCTGCGCCGGTTGCATTCGATTCCTGTTTGTAATTGTCCTTTTAACAGCGATCGCGTATTTCGTCTCGC
TCAGGCGCAATCACGAATGAATAACGGTTTGGTTGATGCGAGTGATTTTGATGACGAGCGTAATGGCTGG
CCTGTTGAACAAGTCTGGAAAGAAATGCATAAACTTTTGCCATTCTCACCGGATTCAGTCGTCACTCATG
GTGATTTCTCACTTGATAACCTTATTTTTGACGAGGGGAAATTAATAGGTTGTATTGATGTTGGACGAGT
CGGAATCGCAGACCGATACCAGGATCTTGCCATCCTATGGAACTGCCTCGGTGAGTTTTCTCCTTCATTA
CAGAAACGGCTTTTTCAAAAATATGGTATTGATAATCCTGATATGAATAAATTGCAGTTTCATTTGATGC
TCGATGAGTTTTTCTAAGAATTAATTCATGAGCGGATACATATTTGAATGTATTTAGAAAAATAAACAAA
TAGGGGTTCCGCGCACATTTCCCCGAAAAGTGCCACCTAAATTGTAAGCGTTAATATTTTGTTAAAATTC
GCGTTAAATTTTTGTTAAATCAGCTCATTTTTTAACCAATAGGCCGAAATCGGCAAAATCCCTTATAAAT
CAAAAGAATAGACCGAGATAGGGT
[37 nt withheld, positions 5555-5591]
AAAGAACGTGGACTCCAACGTCAAAGG
[49 nt withheld, positions 5619-5667]
T
[91 nt withheld, positions 5669-5759]
G
[124 nt withheld, positions 5761-5884]
CCCATTCGCCA
